Addgene plasmid #249227: pLenti-hPTPRD-gRNA3
Purpose: PTPRD CRISPR KO
Depositing lab: Weihong Tan. Depositing organization: Hangzhou Institute of Medicine, Chinese Academy of Sciences. Publication: SPARK-seq: A high-throughput platform for aptamer discovery and kinetic profiling. Luo G, Song J, Fu Y, Jiang Y, Gao Y, Zhong Z, Li L, Wei Y, Jia HR, Guo L, Fu T, Wu Q, Tan W. Science. 2026 Jan;391(6780):eadv6127. doi: 10.1126/science.adv6127. Epub 2026 Jan 1. PubMed 41477891.
Backbone
  Vector backbone: pLenti-sgRNA
  Backbone manufacturer: Eric Lander and David Sabatini, Addgene plasmid #71409
  Vector type: Lentiviral, CRISPR
Growth in bacteria
  Bacterial resistance: Ampicillin, 100 μg/mL
  Growth temperature: 37°C
  Growth strain: NEB Stable
  Copy number: High Copy
Gene/Insert
  Gene/Insert name: PTPRD
  gRNA/shRNA sequence: TGCCAAGATAACTGGACGG
  Species: H. sapiens (human)
  Entrez Gene: PTPRD (a.k.a. HPTP, HPTPD, HPTPDELTA, PTPD, R-PTP-delta, RPTPDELTA)
  Promoter: U6
  Cloning method: Restriction Enzyme; 5′ cloning site Unknown (unknown if destroyed)
Terms and licenses: Academic/Nonprofit Terms; Industry Terms: Not Available to Industry
How to cite: pLenti-hPTPRD-gRNA3 was a gift from Weihong Tan (Addgene plasmid # 249227 ; http://n2t.net/addgene:249227 ; RRID:Addgene_249227)
