[The description below was written by a language model from this plasmid's Addgene catalogue record and pLannotate feature annotations shown in this document.]
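Description:
pLenti-hPTPRD-gRNA3 is a lentiviral CRISPR guide-expression plasmid built on the pLenti-sgRNA backbone and intended for knockout of human PTPRD, which encodes the receptor-type protein tyrosine phosphatase delta. It is maintained in E. coli as a high-copy plasmid through a ColE1/pUC-type origin and selected with ampicillin via the β-lactamase gene. The backbone also carries an f1 origin, an SV40 origin and poly(A) signal, and remnants of a lac/lacZα cloning region flanked by T7 and T3 promoters. These remnants play no role in the payload.

The transfer cassette has a third-generation, self-inactivating layout. An RSV promoter drives a truncated HIV-1 5' LTR, followed by the Ψ packaging signal with a partial gag sequence, the Rev response element, a cPPT/CTS element and a ΔU3 3' LTR, so that genomic RNA can be packaged when helper functions are supplied in trans. Integrated proviruses then lack LTR promoter activity. Within this unit, a human U6 RNA polymerase III promoter transcribes the PTPRD-targeting spacer, which sits in the short gap between the promoter and the Streptococcus pyogenes Cas9 guide RNA scaffold. Downstream, an EF-1α core promoter expresses puromycin N-acetyltransferase for selection of transduced mammalian cells, and a WPRE enhances transcript expression.

No Cas9 coding sequence is annotated, so the nuclease must be provided separately, for example by Cas9-expressing target cells. The name suggests this is one of several guides against the same gene. The record states only that the insert was introduced by restriction cloning, with the sites not specified.
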