Features (pLannotate 1.2.2; 27 found; start..end, strand, type, name):
      5..231     +  promoter       RSV promoter: Rous sarcoma virus enhancer/promoter
    232..412     +  LTR            5' LTR (truncated): truncated 5' long terminal repeat (LTR) from HIV-1
    459..584     +  misc_feature   HIV-1 Ψ: packaging signal of human immunodeficiency virus type 1
    568..931     +  CDS            HIV-1 gag (fragment): gag protein from human immunodeficiency virus 1; gag
   1077..1310    +  misc_feature   RRE: The Rev response element (RRE) of HIV-1 allows for Rev-dependent mRNA export from the nucleus to the cytoplasm.
   1687..1713    +  CDS            Rev (fragment): human immunodeficiency virus 1 (HIV-1) Rev protein; rev; enhances nuclear export of unspliced and incompletely spliced viral mRNAs
   1717..1957    +  promoter       U6 promoter: RNA polymerase III promoter for human U6 snRNA
   1986..2061    +  misc_RNA       gRNA scaffold: guide RNA scaffold for the Streptococcus pyogenes CRISPR/Cas9 system
   2109..2226    +  misc_feature   cPPT/CTS: central polypurine tract and central termination sequence of HIV-1
   2295..2506    +  promoter       EF-1α core promoter: core promoter for human elongation factor EF-1α
   2532..3131    +  CDS            PuroR (fragment): puromycin N-acetyltransferase; pac from Streptomyces; confers resistance to puromycin
   3147..3735    +  misc_feature   WPRE: woodchuck hepatitis virus posttranscriptional regulatory element
   3786..3805    +  misc_feature   cPPT/CTS (fragment): central polypurine tract and central termination sequence of HIV-1
   3807..4040    +  LTR            3' LTR (ΔU3): self-inactivating 3' long terminal repeat (LTR) from HIV-1
   4118..4239    +  polyA_signal   SV40 poly(A) signal: SV40 polyadenylation signal
   4279..4414    +  rep_origin     SV40 ori: SV40 origin of replication
   4435..4453    -  promoter       T7 promoter: promoter for bacteriophage T7 RNA polymerase
   4461..4616    +  CDS            lacZα (fragment): LacZα fragment of β-galactosidase; lacZ fragment
   4621..5049    +  rep_origin     f1 ori (sequence partly withheld): f1 bacteriophage origin of replication; arrow indicates direction of (+) strand synthesis
   5102..5206    +  promoter       AmpR promoter: bla
   5207..6067    +  CDS            AmpR: β-lactamase; bla; confers resistance to ampicillin, carbenicillin, and related antibiotics
   6238..6826    +  rep_origin     ori: high-copy-number ColE1/pMB1/pBR322/pUC origin of replication
   7009..7101    +  CDS            lacI (fragment): lac repressor; lacI; The lac repressor binds to the lac operator to inhibit transcription in E. coli. This inhibition can be relieved by adding lactose or isopropyl-β-D-thiogalactopyranoside (IPTG).
   7114..7135    +  protein_bind   CAP binding site: CAP binding activates transcription in the presence of cAMP. E. coli catabolite activator protein
   7150..7180    +  promoter       lac promoter: promoter for the E. coli lac operon
   7188..7204    +  protein_bind   lac operator: The lac repressor binds to the lac operator to inhibit transcription in E. coli. This inhibition can be relieved by adding lactose or isopropyl-β-D-thiogalactopyranoside (IPTG). lac repressor encoded by lacI
   7249..7267    +  promoter       T3 promoter: promoter for bacteriophage T3 RNA polymerase
>Addgene plasmid #249227 | pLenti-hPTPRD-gRNA3 | addgene full sequence | sequence record 499776 | Addgene NGS Result
TTAATGTAGTCTTATGCAATACTCTTGTAGTCTTGCAACATGGTAACGATGAGTTAGCAACATGCCTTAC
AAGGAGAGAAAAAGCACCGTGCATGCCGATTGGTGGAAGTAAGGTGGTACGATCGTGCCTTATTAGGAAG
GCAACAGACGGGTCTGACATGGATTGGACGAACCACTGAATTGCCGCATTGCAGAGATATTGTATTTAAG
TGCCTAGCTCGATACATAAACGGGTCTCTCTGGTTAGACCAGATCTGAGCCTGGGAGCTCTCTGGCTAAC
TAGGGAACCCACTGCTTAAGCCTCAATAAAGCTTGCCTTGAGTGCTTCAAGTAGTGTGTGCCCGTCTGTT
GTGTGACTCTGGTAACTAGAGATCCCTCAGACCCTTTTAGTCAGTGTGGAAAATCTCTAGCAGTGGCGCC
CGAACAGGGACTTGAAAGCGAAAGGGAAACCAGAGGAGCTCTCTCGACGCAGGACTCGGCTTGCTGAAGC
GCGCACGGCAAGAGGCGAGGGGCGGCGACTGGTGAGTACGCCAAAAATTTTGACTAGCGGAGGCTAGAAG
GAGAGAGATGGGTGCGAGAGCGTCAGTATTAAGCGGGGGAGAATTAGATCGCGATGGGAAAAAATTCGGT
TAAGGCCAGGGGGAAAGAAAAAATATAAATTAAAACATATAGTATGGGCAAGCAGGGAGCTAGAACGATT
CGCAGTTAATCCTGGCCTGTTAGAAACATCAGAAGGCTGTAGACAAATACTGGGACAGCTACAACCATCC
CTTCAGACAGGATCAGAAGAACTTAGATCATTATATAATACAGTAGCAACCCTCTATTGTGTGCATCAAA
GGATAGAGATAAAAGACACCAAGGAAGCTTTAGACAAGATAGAGGAAGAGCAAAACAAAAGTAAGACCAC
CGCACAGCAAGCGGCCGCTGATCTTCAGACCTGGAGGAGGAGATATGAGGGACAATTGGAGAAGTGAATT
ATATAAATATAAAGTAGTAAAAATTGAACCATTAGGAGTAGCACCCACCAAGGCAAAGAGAAGAGTGGTG
CAGAGAGAAAAAAGAGCAGTGGGAATAGGAGCTTTGTTCCTTGGGTTCTTGGGAGCAGCAGGAAGCACTA
TGGGCGCAGCGTCAATGACGCTGACGGTACAGGCCAGACAATTATTGTCTGGTATAGTGCAGCAGCAGAA
CAATTTGCTGAGGGCTATTGAGGCGCAACAGCATCTGTTGCAACTCACAGTCTGGGGCATCAAGCAGCTC
CAGGCAAGAATCCTGGCTGTGGAAAGATACCTAAAGGATCAACAGCTCCTGGGGATTTGGGGTTGCTCTG
GAAAACTCATTTGCACCACTGCTGTGCCTTGGAATGCTAGTTGGAGTAATAAATCTCTGGAACAGATTTG
GAATCACACGACCTGGATGGAGTGGGACAGAGAAATTAACAATTACACAAGCTTAATACACTCCTTAATT
GAAGAATCGCAAAACCAGCAAGAAAAGAATGAACAAGAATTATTGGAATTAGATAAATGGGCAAGTTTGT
GGAATTGGTTTAACATAACAAATTGGCTGTGGTATATAAAATTATTCATAATGATAGTAGGAGGCTTGGT
AGGTTTAAGAATAGTTTTTGCTGTACTTTCTATAGTGAATAGAGTTAGGCAGGGATATTCACCATTATCG
TTTCAGACCCACCTCCCAACCCCGAGGGGACCCAGAGAGGGCCTATTTCCCATGATTCCTTCATATTTGC
ATATACGATACAAGGCTGTTAGAGAGATAATTAGAATTAATTTGACTGTAAACACAAAGATATTAGTACA
AAATACGTGACGTAGAAAGTAATAATTTCTTGGGTAGTTTGCAGTTTTAAAATTATGTTTTAAAATGGAC
TATCATATGCTTACCGTAACTTGAAAGTATTTCGATTTCTTGGCTTTATATATCTTGTGGAAAGGACGAA
ACACCGTGCCAAGATAACTGGACGGGTTTTAGAGCTAGAAATAGCAAGTTAAAATAAGGCTAGTCCGTTA
TCAACTTGAAAAAGTGGCACCGAGTCGGTGCTTTTTTGAATTCTAGATCTTGAGACAAATGGCAGTATTC
ATCCACAATTTTAAAAGAAAAGGGGGGATTGGGGGGTACAGTGCAGGGGAAAGAATAGTAGACATAATAG
CAACAGACATACAAACTAAAGAATTACAAAAACAAATTACAAAAATTCAAAATTTTCGGGTTTATTACAG
GGACAGCAGAGATCCACTTTGGCGCCGGCTCGAGTGGCTCCGGTGCCCGTCAGTGGGCAGAGCGCACATC
GCCCACAGTCCCCGAGAAGTTGGGGGGAGGGGTCGGCAATTGAACCGGTGCCTAGAGAAGGTGGCGCGGG
GTAAACTGGGAAAGTGATGTCGTGTACTGGCTCCGCCTTTTTCCCGAGGGTGGGGGAGAACCGTATATAA
GTGCAGTAGTCGCCGTGAACGTTCTTTTTCGCAACGGGTTTGCCGCCAGAACACAGGTGTCGTGACGCGG
GATCCGCCACCATGACCGAGTACAAGCCCACGGTGCGCCTCGCCACCCGCGACGACGTCCCCAGGGCCGT
ACGCACCCTCGCCGCCGCGTTCGCCGACTACCCCGCCACGCGCCACACCGTCGATCCGGACCGCCACATC
GAGCGGGTCACCGAGCTGCAAGAACTCTTCCTCACGCGCGTCGGGCTCGACATCGGCAAGGTGTGGGTCG
CGGACGACGGCGCCGCGGTGGCGGTCTGGACCACGCCGGAGAGCGTCGAAGCGGGGGCGGTGTTCGCCGA
GATCGGCCCGCGCATGGCCGAGTTGAGCGGTTCCCGGCTGGCCGCGCAGCAACAGATGGAAGGCCTCCTG
GCGCCGCACCGGCCCAAGGAGCCCGCGTGGTTCCTGGCCACCGTCGGAGTCTCGCCCGACCACCAGGGCA
AGGGTCTGGGCAGCGCCGTCGTGCTCCCCGGAGTGGAGGCGGCCGAGCGCGCCGGGGTGCCCGCCTTCCT
GGAGACCTCCGCGCCCCGCAACCTCCCCTTCTACGAGCGGCTCGGCTTCACCGTCACCGCCGACGTCGAG
GTGCCCGAAGGACCGCGCACCTGGTGCATGACCCGCAAGCCCGGTGCCTGAACGCGTTAAGTCGACAATC
AACCTCTGGATTACAAAATTTGTGAAAGATTGACTGGTATTCTTAACTATGTTGCTCCTTTTACGCTATG
TGGATACGCTGCTTTAATGCCTTTGTATCATGCTATTGCTTCCCGTATGGCTTTCATTTTCTCCTCCTTG
TATAAATCCTGGTTGCTGTCTCTTTATGAGGAGTTGTGGCCCGTTGTCAGGCAACGTGGCGTGGTGTGCA
CTGTGTTTGCTGACGCAACCCCCACTGGTTGGGGCATTGCCACCACCTGTCAGCTCCTTTCCGGGACTTT
CGCTTTCCCCCTCCCTATTGCCACGGCGGAACTCATCGCCGCCTGCCTTGCCCGCTGCTGGACAGGGGCT
CGGCTGTTGGGCACTGACAATTCCGTGGTGTTGTCGGGGAAATCATCGTCCTTTCCTTGGCTGCTCGCCT
GTGTTGCCACCTGGATTCTGCGCGGGACGTCCTTCTGCTACGTCCCTTCGGCCCTCAATCCAGCGGACCT
TCCTTCCCGCGGCCTGCTGCCGGCTCTGCGGCCTCTTCCGCGTCTTCGCCTTCGCCCTCAGACGAGTCGG
ATCTCCCTTTGGGCCGCCTCCCCGCGTCGACTTTAAGACCAATGACTTACAAGGCAGCTGTAGATCTTAG
CCACTTTTTAAAAGAAAAGGGGGGACTGGAAGGGCTAATTCACTCCCAACGAAGACAAGATCTGCTTTTT
GCTTGTACTGGGTCTCTCTGGTTAGACCAGATCTGAGCCTGGGAGCTCTCTGGCTAACTAGGGAACCCAC
TGCTTAAGCCTCAATAAAGCTTGCCTTGAGTGCTTCAAGTAGTGTGTGCCCGTCTGTTGTGTGACTCTGG
TAACTAGAGATCCCTCAGACCCTTTTAGTCAGTGTGGAAAATCTCTAGCAGTACGTATAGTAGTTCATGT
CATCTTATTATTCAGTATTTATAACTTGCAAAGAAATGAATATCAGAGAGTGAGAGGAACTTGTTTATTG
CAGCTTATAATGGTTACAAATAAAGCAATAGCATCACAAATTTCACAAATAAAGCATTTTTTTCACTGCA
TTCTAGTTGTGGTTTGTCCAAACTCATCAATGTATCTTATCATGTCTGGCTCTAGCTATCCCGCCCCTAA
CTCCGCCCATCCCGCCCCTAACTCCGCCCAGTTCCGCCCATTCTCCGCCCCATGGCTGACTAATTTTTTT
TATTTATGCAGAGGCCGAGGCCGCCTCGGCCTCTGAGCTATTCCAGAAGTAGTGAGGAGGCTTTTTTGGA
GGCCTAGGGACGTACCCAATTCGCCCTATAGTGAGTCGTATTACGCGCGCTCACTGGCCGTCGTTTTACA
ACGTCGTGACTGGGAAAACCCTGGCGTTACCCAACTTAATCGCCTTGCAGCACATCCCCCTTTCGCCAGC
TGGCGTAATAGCGAAGAGGCCCGCACCGATCGCCCTTCCCAACAGTTGCGCAGCCTGAATGGCGAATGGG
[124 nt withheld, positions 4621-4744]
C
[91 nt withheld, positions 4746-4836]
A
[49 nt withheld, positions 4838-4886]
CCTTTGACGTTGGAGTCCACGTTCTTT
[37 nt withheld, positions 4914-4950]
ACCCTATCTCGGTCTATTCTTTTGATTTATAAGGGATTTTGCCGATTTCGGCCTATTGGTTAAAAAATGA
GCTGATTTAACAAAAATTTAACGCGAATTTTAACAAAATATTAACGCTTACAATTTAGGTGGCACTTTTC
GGGGAAATGTGCGCGGAACCCCTATTTGTTTATTTTTCTAAATACATTCAAATATGTATCCGCTCATGAG
ACAATAACCCTGATAAATGCTTCAATAATATTGAAAAAGGAAGAGTATGAGTATTCAACATTTCCGTGTC
GCCCTTATTCCCTTTTTTGCGGCATTTTGCCTTCCTGTTTTTGCTCACCCAGAAACGCTGGTGAAAGTAA
AAGATGCTGAAGATCAGTTGGGTGCACGAGTGGGTTACATCGAACTGGATCTCAACAGCGGTAAGATCCT
TGAGAGTTTTCGCCCCGAAGAACGTTTTCCAATGATGAGCACTTTTAAAGTTCTGCTATGTGGCGCGGTA
TTATCCCGTATTGACGCCGGGCAAGAGCAACTCGGTCGCCGCATACACTATTCTCAGAATGACTTGGTTG
AGTACTCACCAGTCACAGAAAAGCATCTTACGGATGGCATGACAGTAAGAGAATTATGCAGTGCTGCCAT
AACCATGAGTGATAACACTGCGGCCAACTTACTTCTGACAACGATCGGAGGACCGAAGGAGCTAACCGCT
TTTTTGCACAACATGGGGGATCATGTAACTCGCCTTGATCGTTGGGAACCGGAGCTGAATGAAGCCATAC
CAAACGACGAGCGTGACACCACGATGCCTGTAGCAATGGCAACAACGTTGCGCAAACTATTAACTGGCGA
ACTACTTACTCTAGCTTCCCGGCAACAATTAATAGACTGGATGGAGGCGGATAAAGTTGCAGGACCACTT
CTGCGCTCGGCCCTTCCGGCTGGCTGGTTTATTGCTGATAAATCTGGAGCCGGTGAGCGTGGGTCTCGCG
GTATCATTGCAGCACTGGGGCCAGATGGTAAGCCCTCCCGTATCGTAGTTATCTACACGACGGGGAGTCA
GGCAACTATGGATGAACGAAATAGACAGATCGCTGAGATAGGTGCCTCACTGATTAAGCATTGGTAACTG
TCAGACCAAGTTTACTCATATATACTTTAGATTGATTTAAAACTTCATTTTTAATTTAAAAGGATCTAGG
TGAAGATCCTTTTTGATAATCTCATGACCAAAATCCCTTAACGTGAGTTTTCGTTCCACTGAGCGTCAGA
CCCCGTAGAAAAGATCAAAGGATCTTCTTGAGATCCTTTTTTTCTGCGCGTAATCTGCTGCTTGCAAACA
AAAAAACCACCGCTACCAGCGGTGGTTTGTTTGCCGGATCAAGAGCTACCAACTCTTTTTCCGAAGGTAA
CTGGCTTCAGCAGAGCGCAGATACCAAATACTGTTCTTCTAGTGTAGCCGTAGTTAGGCCACCACTTCAA
GAACTCTGTAGCACCGCCTACATACCTCGCTCTGCTAATCCTGTTACCAGTGGCTGCTGCCAGTGGCGAT
AAGTCGTGTCTTACCGGGTTGGACTCAAGACGATAGTTACCGGATAAGGCGCAGCGGTCGGGCTGAACGG
GGGGTTCGTGCACACAGCCCAGCTTGGAGCGAACGACCTACACCGAACTGAGATACCTACAGCGTGAGCT
ATGAGAAAGCGCCACGCTTCCCGAAGGGAGAAAGGCGGACAGGTATCCGGTAAGCGGCAGGGTCGGAACA
GGAGAGCGCACGAGGGAGCTTCCAGGGGGAAACGCCTGGTATCTTTATAGTCCTGTCGGGTTTCGCCACC
TCTGACTTGAGCGTCGATTTTTGTGATGCTCGTCAGGGGGGCGGAGCCTATGGAAAAACGCCAGCAACGC
GGCCTTTTTACGGTTCCTGGCCTTTTGCTGGCCTTTTGCTCACATGTTCTTTCCTGCGTTATCCCCTGAT
TCTGTGGATAACCGTATTACCGCCTTTGAGTGAGCTGATACCGCTCGCCGCAGCCGAACGACCGAGCGCA
GCGAGTCAGTGAGCGAGGAAGCGGAAGAGCGCCCAATACGCAAACCGCCTCTCCCCGCGCGTTGGCCGAT
TCATTAATGCAGCTGGCACGACAGGTTTCCCGACTGGAAAGCGGGCAGTGAGCGCAACGCAATTAATGTG
AGTTAGCTCACTCATTAGGCACCCCAGGCTTTACACTTTATGCTTCCGGCTCGTATGTTGTGTGGAATTG
TGAGCGGATAACAATTTCACACAGGAAACAGCTATGACCATGATTACGCCAAGCGCGCAATTAACCCTCA
CTAAAGGGAACAAAAGCTGGAGCTGCAAGC
